Addgene plasmid #113362: rs700-minor
Purpose: evaluate FOXA1 DIV motif enhancer activity in SNP rs7007731 minor allele (T)
Depositing lab: Ralf Jauch. Depositing organization: Guangzhou Institute of Biomedicine and Health (GIBH), Chinese Academy of Sciences. Publication: DNA-mediated dimerization on a compact sequence signature controls enhancer engagement and regulation by FOXA1. Wang X, Srivastava Y, Jankowski A, Malik V, Wei Y, Del Rosario RC, Cojocaru V, Prabhakar S, Jauch R. Nucleic Acids Res. 2018 Jun 20;46(11):5470-5486. doi: 10.1093/nar/gky259. PubMed 29669022.
Backbone
  Vector backbone: pGL4-TK
  Backbone manufacturer: Promega
  Vector type: Luciferase
Growth in bacteria
  Bacterial resistance: Ampicillin, 100 μg/mL
  Growth temperature: 37°C
  Growth strain: DH5alpha
  Copy number: High Copy
Gene/Insert
  Gene/Insert name: rs7007731 minor allele
  Species: H. sapiens (human)
  Cloning method: Restriction Enzyme; 5′ cloning site KpnI (unknown if destroyed); 3′ cloning site EcoRV (unknown if destroyed)
Terms and licenses: Academic/Nonprofit Terms; Industry Terms: Not Available to Industry
How to cite: rs700-minor was a gift from Ralf Jauch (Addgene plasmid # 113362 ; http://n2t.net/addgene:113362 ; RRID:Addgene_113362)
