[The description below was written by a language model from this plasmid's Addgene catalogue record and pLannotate feature annotations shown in this document.]
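Description:
rs700-minor is a firefly luciferase enhancer-reporter plasmid built on the Promega-derived pGL4-TK backbone and intended for transient expression in mammalian cells. It carries a human genomic fragment spanning the SNP rs7007731 in its minor (T) allele form, cloned between KpnI and EcoRV sites. The stated purpose is to evaluate the enhancer activity of a FOXA1 "DIV" motif in the context of this allele. Its name suggests it is compared with a matching major-allele construct, although the record does not describe one.

The full sequence is 5,472 nt. In the annotation, the herpes simplex virus thymidine kinase (HSV TK) promoter drives the synthetic luc2 firefly luciferase coding sequence, followed by an SV40 polyadenylation signal. The TK promoter gives modest basal transcription, so changes in luciferase output reflect the regulatory contribution of the cloned element. A synthetic poly(A) signal and an RNA polymerase II transcriptional pause site from the human α2 globin gene sit upstream of the reporter unit in the circular map. These are standard pGL4 elements that limit spurious read-through transcription from the backbone into the reporter.

The SNP-containing insert is not annotated as a feature. Its exact position and length are therefore not stated, although an unannotated region lies between the pause site and the TK promoter. Short annotated fragments of SV40 large T antigen and a tetracycline resistance gene appear to be nonfunctional backbone remnants. Propagation in E. coli relies on a high-copy ColE1/pUC-type origin and β-lactamase (AmpR) for ampicillin selection. No mammalian selection marker is annotated.
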