Features (pLannotate 1.2.2; 10 found; start..end, strand, type, name):
      1..752     +  promoter       HSV TK promoter: herpes simplex virus thymidine kinase promoter
    788..2440    +  CDS            luciferase: firefly luciferase synthetic luc2 version of the luciferase gene
   2484..2605    -  polyA_signal   SV40 poly(A) signal: SV40 polyadenylation signal
   2628..2696    -  CDS            large T antigen (fragment): large T antigen from SV40 (simian virus 40)
   2712..2844    +  CDS            TcR (fragment): tetracycline efflux protein; tet; confers resistance to tetracycline
   3024..3612    -  rep_origin     ori: high-copy-number ColE1/pMB1/pBR322/pUC origin of replication
   3812..4672    -  CDS            AmpR: β-lactamase confers resistance to ampicillin, carbenicillin, and related antibiotics
   4673..4714    -  promoter       AmpR promoter (fragment): bla
   4777..4825    +  polyA_signal   poly(A) signal: synthetic polyadenylation signal
   4839..4930    +  misc_feature   pause site: RNA polymerase II transcriptional pause signal from the human α2 globin gene
>Addgene plasmid #113362 | rs700-minor | addgene full sequence | sequence record 221751 | Addgene NGS Result
AATGAGTCTTCGGACCTCGCGGGGGCCGCTTAAGCGGTGGTTAGGGTTTGTCTGACGCGGGGGGAGGGGG
AAGGAACGAAACACTCTCATTCGGAGGCGGCTCGGGGTTTGGTCTTGGTGGCCACGGGCACGCAGAAGAG
CGCCGCGATCCTCTTAAGCACCCCCCCGCCCTCCGTGGAGGCGGGGGTTTGGTCGGCGGGTGGTAACTGG
CGGGCCGCTGACTCGGGCGGGTCGCGCGCCCCAGAGTGTGACCTTTTCGGTCTGCTCGCAGACCCCCGGG
CGGCGCCGCCGCGGCGGCGACGGGCTCGCTGGGTCCTAGGCTCCATGGGGACCGTATACGTGGACAGGCT
CTGGAGCATCCGCACGACTGCGGTGATATTACCGGAGACCTTCTGCGGGACGAGCCGGGTCACGCGGCTG
ACGCGGAGCGTCCGTTGGGCGACAAACACCAGGACGGGGCACAGGTACACTATCTTGTCACCCGGAGGCG
CGAGGGACTGCAGGAGCTTCAGGGAGTGGCGCAGCTGCTTCATCCCCGTGGCCCGTTGCTCGCGTTTGCT
GGCGGTGTCCCCGGAAGAAATATATTTGCATGTCTTTAGTTCTATGATGACACAAACCCCGCCCAGCGTC
TTGTCATTGGCGAATTCGAACACGCAGATGCAGTCGGGGCGGCGCGGTCCCAGGTCCACTTCGCATATTA
AGGTGACGCGTGTGGCCTCGAACACCGAGCGACCCTGCAGCGACCCGCTTAAAAGCTTGGCAATCCGGTA
CTGTTGGTAAAGCCACCATGGAAGATGCCAAAAACATTAAGAAGGGCCCAGCGCCATTCTACCCACTCGA
AGACGGGACCGCCGGCGAGCAGCTGCACAAAGCCATGAAGCGCTACGCCCTGGTGCCCGGCACCATCGCC
TTTACCGACGCACATATCGAGGTGGACATTACCTACGCCGAGTACTTCGAGATGAGCGTTCGGCTGGCAG
AAGCTATGAAGCGCTATGGGCTGAATACAAACCATCGGATCGTGGTGTGCAGCGAGAATAGCTTGCAGTT
CTTCATGCCCGTGTTGGGTGCCCTGTTCATCGGTGTGGCTGTGGCCCCAGCTAACGACATCTACAACGAG
CGCGAGCTGCTGAACAGCATGGGCATCAGCCAGCCCACCGTCGTATTCGTGAGCAAGAAAGGGCTGCAAA
AGATCCTCAACGTGCAAAAGAAGCTACCGATCATACAAAAGATCATCATCATGGATAGCAAGACCGACTA
CCAGGGCTTCCAAAGCATGTACACCTTCGTGACTTCCCATTTGCCACCCGGCTTCAACGAGTACGACTTC
GTGCCCGAGAGCTTCGACCGGGACAAAACCATCGCCCTGATCATGAACAGTAGTGGCAGTACCGGATTGC
CCAAGGGCGTAGCCCTACCGCACCGCACCGCTTGTGTCCGATTCAGTCATGCCCGCGACCCCATCTTCGG
CAACCAGATCATCCCCGACACCGCTATCCTCAGCGTGGTGCCATTTCACCACGGCTTCGGCATGTTCACC
ACGCTGGGCTACTTGATCTGCGGCTTTCGGGTCGTGCTCATGTACCGCTTCGAGGAGGAGCTATTCTTGC
GCAGCTTGCAAGACTATAAGATTCAATCTGCCCTGCTGGTGCCCACACTATTTAGCTTCTTCGCTAAGAG
CACTCTCATCGACAAGTACGACCTAAGCAACTTGCACGAGATCGCCAGCGGCGGGGCGCCGCTCAGCAAG
GAGGTAGGTGAGGCCGTGGCCAAACGCTTCCACCTACCAGGCATCCGCCAGGGCTACGGCCTGACAGAAA
CAACCAGCGCCATTCTGATCACCCCCGAAGGGGACGACAAGCCTGGCGCAGTAGGCAAGGTGGTGCCCTT
CTTCGAGGCTAAGGTGGTGGACTTGGACACCGGTAAGACACTGGGTGTGAACCAGCGCGGCGAGCTGTGC
GTCCGTGGCCCCATGATCATGAGCGGCTACGTTAACAACCCCGAGGCTACAAACGCTCTCATCGACAAGG
ACGGCTGGCTGCACAGCGGCGACATCGCCTACTGGGACGAGGACGAGCACTTCTTCATCGTGGACCGGCT
GAAGAGCCTGATCAAATACAAGGGCTACCAGGTAGCCCCAGCCGAACTGGAGAGCATCCTGCTGCAACAC
CCCAACATCTTCGACGCCGGGGTCGCCGGCCTGCCCGACGACGATGCCGGCGAGCTGCCCGCCGCAGTCG
TCGTGCTGGAACACGGTAAAACCATGACCGAGAAGGAGATCGTGGACTATGTGGCCAGCCAGGTTACAAC
CGCCAAGAAGCTGCGCGGTGGTGTTGTGTTCGTGGACGAGGTGCCTAAAGGACTGACCGGCAAGTTGGAC
GCCCGCAAGATCCGCGAGATTCTCATTAAGGCCAAGAAGGGCGGCAAGATCGCCGTGTAATAATTCTAGA
GTCGGGGCGGCCGGCCGCTTCGAGCAGACATGATAAGATACATTGATGAGTTTGGACAAACCACAACTAG
AATGCAGTGAAAAAAATGCTTTATTTGTGAAATTTGTGATGCTATTGCTTTATTTGTAACCATTATAAGC
TGCAATAAACAAGTTAACAACAACAATTGCATTCATTTTATGTTTCAGGTTCAGGGGGAGGTGTGGGAGG
TTTTTTAAAGCAAGTAAAACCTCTACAAATGTGGTAAAATCGATAAGGATCCGTCGACCGATGCCCTTGA
GAGCCTTCAACCCAGTCAGCTCCTTCCGGTGGGCGCGGGGCATGACTATCGTCGCCGCACTTATGACTGT
CTTCTTTATCATGCAACTCGTAGGACAGGTGCCGGCAGCGCTCTTCCGCTTCCTCGCTCACTGACTCGCT
GCGCTCGGTCGTTCGGCTGCGGCGAGCGGTATCAGCTCACTCAAAGGCGGTAATACGGTTATCCACAGAA
TCAGGGGATAACGCAGGAAAGAACATGTGAGCAAAAGGCCAGCAAAAGGCCAGGAACCGTAAAAAGGCCG
CGTTGCTGGCGTTTTTCCATAGGCTCCGCCCCCCTGACGAGCATCACAAAAATCGACGCTCAAGTCAGAG
GTGGCGAAACCCGACAGGACTATAAAGATACCAGGCGTTTCCCCCTGGAAGCTCCCTCGTGCGCTCTCCT
GTTCCGACCCTGCCGCTTACCGGATACCTGTCCGCCTTTCTCCCTTCGGGAAGCGTGGCGCTTTCTCATA
GCTCACGCTGTAGGTATCTCAGTTCGGTGTAGGTCGTTCGCTCCAAGCTGGGCTGTGTGCACGAACCCCC
CGTTCAGCCCGACCGCTGCGCCTTATCCGGTAACTATCGTCTTGAGTCCAACCCGGTAAGACACGACTTA
TCGCCACTGGCAGCAGCCACTGGTAACAGGATTAGCAGAGCGAGGTATGTAGGCGGTGCTACAGAGTTCT
TGAAGTGGTGGCCTAACTACGGCTACACTAGAAGAACAGTATTTGGTATCTGCGCTCTGCTGAAGCCAGT
TACCTTCGGAAAAAGAGTTGGTAGCTCTTGATCCGGCAAACAAACCACCGCTGGTAGCGGTGGTTTTTTT
GTTTGCAAGCAGCAGATTACGCGCAGAAAAAAAGGATCTCAAGAAGATCCTTTGATCTTTTCTACGGGGT
CTGACGCTCAGTGGAACGAAAACTCACGTTAAGGGATTTTGGTCATGAGATTATCAAAAAGGATCTTCAC
CTAGATCCTTTTAAATTAAAAATGAAGTTTTAAATCAATCTAAAGTATATATGAGTAAACTTGGTCTGAC
AGCGGCCGCAAATGCTAAACCACTGCAGTGGTTACCAGTGCTTGATCAGTGAGGCACCGATCTCAGCGAT
CTGCCTATTTCGTTCGTCCATAGTGGCCTGACTCCCCGTCGTGTAGATCACTACGATTCGTGAGGGCTTA
CCATCAGGCCCCAGCGCAGCAATGATGCCGCGAGAGCCGCGTTCACCGGCCCCCGATTTGTCAGCAATGA
ACCAGCCAGCAGGGAGGGCCGAGCGAAGAAGTGGTCCTGCTACTTTGTCCGCCTCCATCCAGTCTATGAG
CTGCTGTCGTGATGCTAGAGTAAGAAGTTCGCCAGTGAGTAGTTTCCGAAGAGTTGTGGCCATTGCTACT
GGCATCGTGGTATCACGCTCGTCGTTCGGTATGGCTTCGTTCAACTCTGGTTCCCAGCGGTCAAGCCGGG
TCACATGATCACCCATATTATGAAGAAATGCAGTCAGCTCCTTAGGGCCTCCGATCGTTGTCAGAAGTAA
GTTGGCCGCGGTGTTGTCGCTCATGGTAATGGCAGCACTACACAATTCTCTTACCGTCATGCCATCCGTA
AGATGCTTTTCCGTGACCGGCGAGTACTCAACCAAGTCGTTTTGTGAGTAGTGTATACGGCGACCAAGCT
GCTCTTGCCCGGCGTCTATACGGGACAACACCGCGCCACATAGCAGTACTTTGAAAGTGCTCATCATCGG
GAATCGTTCTTCGGGGCGGAAAGACTCAAGGATCTTGCCGCTATTGAGATCCAGTTCGATATAGCCCACT
CTTGCACCCAGTTGATCTTCAGCATCTTTTACTTTCACCAGCGTTTCGGGGTGTGCAAAAACAGGCAAGC
AAAATGCCGCAAAGAAGGGAATGAGTGCGACACGAAAATGTTGGATGCTCATACTCGTCCTTTTTCAATA
TTATTGAAGCATTTATCAGGGTTACTAGTACGTCTCTCAAGGATAAGTAAGTAATATTAAGGTACGGGAG
GTATTGGACAGGCCGCAATAAAATATCTTTATTTTCATTACATCTGTGTGTTGGTTTTTTGTGTGAATCG
ATAGTACTAACATACGCTCTCCATCAAAACAAAACGAAACAAAACAAACTAGCAAAATAGGCTGTCCCCA
GTGCAAGTGCAGGTGCCAGAACATTTCTCTGGCCTAACTGGCCGGTACCCCGAGCACTTGACGTGTTGTT
GCATGATGCGTTTAAAATAAAAATAATTTTGCTCGGTTGCTTTCTGATTTTGTTTCTCCTGAATATTGGT
CCTTCATGATGCTTCCAACCATATTTTAATTATTAAAACTGAAATGCTAACCATTTGAACATACACTTTT
GAAGAATAACAAACTCCAGTGTTGTTTTCTTTTTTTAAAAAAGTATATATTGATTTGTTTATATCTCTCC
CTATTTGGTGATACTGTGAAGCTAGGAAAAATGAATGTTTCATTTTGCAGCATTCTTGCATAATGTATAT
AAAATATGTGTGCACCTCAAGAGCATTATGGTGTCTTTGAGAATAATGGTAAAACTGACATATTTCAAAA
TGTAAGATAGCCATCATTGGAAAGCAACATTTAATTGTTAATGAAACCCAGGTATTACCTTGAAATAAAG
ATGGGTTTTTATTTAGCTTTGTGATATTTTAAAACAAAGTAAATAATGACTTTTCTTCTCTAACCCGGTT
CAAATGGGATTA
