>Addgene plasmid #113362 | rs700-minor | depositor partial sequence | sequence record 221752 | rs700-minor sequence 9 bps
AAAAAGTAT
